>Addgene plasmid #104155 | pGL3-BASIC-ARHGAP29 PROMOTER | addgene full sequence | sequence record 201224 | Addgene NGS Result
TATTACGCCAGCCCAAGCTACCATGATAAGTAAGTAATATTAAGGTACGGGAGGTACTTGGAGCGGCCGC
AATAAAATATCTTTATTTTCATTACATCTGTGTGTTGGTTTTTTGTGTGAATCGATAGTACTAACATACG
CTCTCCATCAAAACAAAACGAAACAAAACAAACTAGCAAAATAGGCTGTCCCCAGTGCAAGTGCAGGTGC
CAGAACATTTCTCTATCGATAGGTACCGATTGAATCGTAGTTGCACTGTTCAGCCTCCCCTTGGCCTGGG
GACTCCTTTGTCTCCTCTTATTAGTTTGCTTCAGTTCAGGCATCATTGGCTTCCATGGTGAGAGTCCTTG
GCGCATTTTTCTTTTTCAGCACGATTAGAAGGAATTTTGGTTTTTGAGGTTTCCTATTTGTGGCAGGACC
TTGTTACTATTATTTTGGGGATTTGAGGGGAAAATCTGTGTAAGTTGAGTCCAAAAAATCCAGTATGGTG
CCAAAGTAACCAAGGAGCTGAGTTTTCTTATTTATCTTTTCTAAGTAGCACCTGAGGAGCCAAATTTGTT
GTATTTTCTTAGCATTGTTTTTCCTGTAAGGGTTCAAAGATATGTCTATGTAAGATGTCCCTCTTCTCTT
TCTTTGTCAATGAGTTTTTCTCTTGCCCCGCTACCCTACTTTTGGTTCTGTCATGCTCACTTACTTTTCT
GTTTGTTAAGTGGGTAGTCTCTCCTTTTATTTTTCTTCCTTATTTTCTCTTTTTGCCTTCACTTATTTCT
GCCTTCCTTGGTTTTCTTCCCTTTTCCTGTGTCTGCACCTCATTTTCTTTCCAGTTTTCCTCAGCACATT
CTCCTGTGTCTTTTTCTGTTTCTCCCGTGTGTGGTCATTTTTCTCGCAGACCCCAGCGCTACCCACAGTC
TCCCTCCCTGTGTTTTTTCCTCTGTTTCTCTATGAGTTCTTTCTGAATGTTCCAGCACTGAGGTAAGTGC
CATCGCTTGTTCCAGCGAGTGGTGTGATATAGGGACTATGTGCTTTCTAGCCCTGCTTGCTATAATTATT
CCATCTTTCTCAGACTTTTTTTTTTCTTCTCATTATGAAGTGAGTTTGAAAGTGCAGCTAAGAAAGAAAG
GACCGGGCACAGTGGCTCATGCTTGTAATCCCAGTACTTTGGGAGGCTGAGGCGGGTGGATCACCTGAGG
TCGGGAGGTCGGGAATTCGAGACCAGCTTGGCCAACATAGCGAAACCCTGCCTCTACTAAAAATACTAAA
ATTAGCTTGGCGTGGTAATGGGTGCCTATAATCGCAGCTACTCAGGTGGCTGAGGTGGGAGAATCAATTG
AGCCCGGGAGGCGGAGGTTGCAGTGAGCCGAGATCACGCCATTAGACTCGTCTGGGCGACAGAGCGAGAC
TCCGTCTCCAAAAAAAAAAAAAAAAAAAAAAAANNTACAGATAGGCCTAAGTGGAAACTATTACCCTCCA
TAGAGGGCAGAGGGGCAGAGTAGATGGCTGGTTTTGAGGTAGTTCATTCTTCATTCAGACGTGTGGCGCC
CTTCCCCAGGCCCTAACCCCTGGAAGAGGGAGGAAAAAGGCGATCCACAGAAGTGTCTCATAAGAAATGT
AGCTGCTCATCTGGCCATTAGCCGCATCTAGTCCTCAGGTGACTTTTCTCTGAGTCGCTCTGCCTGTCCC
CTGCAAGCCAAAAGGGCAGCCGACGCAGCCCGTGATGCTGGGACAGCGTCCGGCCGCTGAAAGCTTGGCA
TTCCGGTACTGTTGGTAAAGCCACCATGGAAGACGCCAAAAACATAAAGAAAGGCCCGGCGCCATTCTAT
CCGCTGGAAGATGGAACCGCTGGAGAGCAACTGCATAAGGCTATGAAGAGATACGCCCTGGTTCCTGGAA
CAATTGCTTTTACAGATGCACATATCGAGGTGGACATCACTTACGCTGAGTACTTCGAAATGTCCGTTCG
GTTGGCAGAAGCTATGAAACGATATGGGCTGAATACAAATCACAGAATCGTCGTATGCAGTGAAAACTCT
CTTCAATTCTTTATGCCGGTGTTGGGCGCGTTATTTATCGGAGTTGCAGTTGCGCCCGCGAACGACATTT
ATAATGAACGTGAATTGCTCAACAGTATGGGCATTTCGCAGCCTACCGTGGTGTTCGTTTCCAAAAAGGG
GTTGCAAAAAATTTTGAACGTGCAAAAAAAGCTCCCAATCATCCAAAAAATTATTATCATGGATTCTAAA
ACGGATTACCAGGGATTTCAGTCGATGTACACGTTCGTCACATCTCATCTACCTCCCGGTTTTAATGAAT
ACGATTTTGTGCCAGAGTCCTTCGATAGGGACAAGACAATTGCACTGATCATGAACTCCTCTGGATCTAC
TGGTCTGCCTAAAGGTGTCGCTCTGCCTCATAGAACTGCCTGCGTGAGATTCTCGCATGCCAGAGATCCT
ATTTTTGGCAATCAAATCATTCCGGATACTGCGATTTTAAGTGTTGTTCCATTCCATCACGGTTTTGGAA
TGTTTACTACACTCGGATATTTGATATGTGGATTTCGAGTCGTCTTAATGTATAGATTTGAAGAAGAGCT
GTTTCTGAGGAGCCTTCAGGATTACAAGATTCAAAGTGCGCTGCTGGTGCCAACCCTATTCTCCTTCTTC
GCCAAAAGCACTCTGATTGACAAATACGATTTATCTAATTTACACGAAATTGCTTCTGGTGGCGCTCCCC
TCTCTAAGGAAGTCGGGGAAGCGGTTGCCAAGAGGTTCCATCTGCCAGGTATCAGGCAAGGATATGGGCT
CACTGAGACTACATCAGCTATTCTGATTACACCCGAGGGGGATGATAAACCGGGCGCGGTCGGTAAAGTT
GTTCCATTTTTTGAAGCGAAGGTTGTGGATCTGGATACCGGGAAAACGCTGGGCGTTAATCAAAGAGGCG
AACTGTGTGTGAGAGGTCCTATGATTATGTCCGGTTATGTAAACAATCCGGAAGCGACCAACGCCTTGAT
TGACAAGGATGGATGGCTACATTCTGGAGACATAGCTTACTGGGACGAAGACGAACACTTCTTCATCGTT
GACCGCCTGAAGTCTCTGATTAAGTACAAAGGCTATCAGGTGGCTCCCGCTGAATTGGAATCCATCTTGC
TCCAACACCCCAACATCTTCGACGCAGGTGTCGCAGGTCTTCCCGACGATGACGCCGGTGAACTTCCCGC
CGCCGTTGTTGTTTTGGAGCACGGAAAGACGATGACGGAAAAAGAGATCGTGGATTACGTCGCCAGTCAA
GTAACAACCGCGAAAAAGTTGCGCGGAGGAGTTGTGTTTGTGGACGAAGTACCGAAAGGTCTTACCGGAA
AACTCGACGCAAGAAAAATCAGAGAGATCCTCATAAAGGCCAAGAAGGGCGGAAAGATCGCCGTGTAATT
CTAGAGTCGGGGCGGCCGGCCGCTTCGAGCAGACATGATAAGATACATTGATGAGTTTGGACAAACCACA
ACTAGAATGCAGTGAAAAAAATGCTTTATTTGTGAAATTTGTGATGCTATTGCTTTATTTGTAACCATTA
TAAGCTGCAATAAACAAGTTAACAACAACAATTGCATTCATTTTATGTTTCAGGTTCAGGGGGAGGTGTG
GGAGGTTTTTTAAAGCAAGTAAAACCTCTACAAATGTGGTAAAATCGATAAGGATCCGTCGACCGATGCC
CTTGAGAGCCTTCAACCCAGTCAGCTCCTTCCGGTGGGCGCGGGGCATGACTATCGTCGCCGCACTTATG
ACTGTCTTCTTTATCATGCAACTCGTAGGACAGGTGCCGGCAGCGCTCTTCCGCTTCCTCGCTCACTGAC
TCGCTGCGCTCGGTCGTTCGGCTGCGGCGAGCGGTATCAGCTCACTCAAAGGCGGTAATACGGTTATCCA
CAGAATCAGGGGATAACGCAGGAAAGAACATGTGAGCAAAAGGCCAGCAAAAGGCCAGGAACCGTAAAAA
GGCCGCGTTGCTGGCGTTTTTCCATAGGCTCCGCCCCCCTGACGAGCATCACAAAAATCGACGCTCAAGT
CAGAGGTGGCGAAACCCGACAGGACTATAAAGATACCAGGCGTTTCCCCCTGGAAGCTCCCTCGTGCGCT
CTCCTGTTCCGACCCTGCCGCTTACCGGATACCTGTCCGCCTTTCTCCCTTCGGGAAGCGTGGCGCTTTC
TCATAGCTCACGCTGTAGGTATCTCAGTTCGGTGTAGGTCGTTCGCTCCAAGCTGGGCTGTGTGCACGAA
CCCCCCGTTCAGCCCGACCGCTGCGCCTTATCCGGTAACTATCGTCTTGAGTCCAACCCGGTAAGACACG
ACTTATCGCCACTGGCAGCAGCCACTGGTAACAGGATTAGCAGAGCGAGGTATGTAGGCGGTGCTACAGA
GTTCTTGAAGTGGTGGCCTAACTACGGCTACACTAGAAGAACAGTATTTGGTATCTGCGCTCTGCTGAAG
CCAGTTACCTTCGGAAAAAGAGTTGGTAGCTCTTGATCCGGCAAACAAACCACCGCTGGTAGCGGTGGTT
TTTTTGTTTGCAAGCAGCAGATTACGCGCAGAAAAAAAGGATCTCAAGAAGATCCTTTGATCTTTTCTAC
GGGGTCTGACGCTCAGTGGAACGAAAACTCACGTTAAGGGATTTTGGTCATGAGATTATCAAAAAGGATC
TTCACCTAGATCCTTTTAAATTAAAAATGAAGTTTTAAATCAATCTAAAGTATATATGAGTAAACTTGGT
CTGACAGTTACCAATGCTTAATCAGTGAGGCACCTATCTCAGCGATCTGTCTATTTCGTTCATCCATAGT
TGCCTGACTCCCCGTCGTGTAGATAACTACGATACGGGAGGGCTTACCATCTGGCCCCAGTGCTGCAATG
ATACCGCGAGACCCACGCTCACCGGCTCCAGATTTATCAGCAATAAACCAGCCAGCCGGAAGGGCCGAGC
GCAGAAGTGGTCCTGCAACTTTATCCGCCTCCATCCAGTCTATTAATTGTTGCCGGGAAGCTAGAGTAAG
TAGTTCGCCAGTTAATAGTTTGCGCAACGTTGTTGCCATTGCTACAGGCATCGTGGTGTCACGCTCGTCG
TTTGGTATGGCTTCATTCAGCTCCGGTTCCCAACGATCAAGGCGAGTTACATGATCCCCCATGTTGTGCA
AAAAAGCGGTTAGCTCCTTCGGTCCTCCGATCGTTGTCAGAAGTAAGTTGGCCGCAGTGTTATCACTCAT
GGTTATGGCAGCACTGCATAATTCTCTTACTGTCATGCCATCCGTAAGATGCTTTTCTGTGACTGGTGAG
TACTCAACCAAGTCATTCTGAGAATAGTGTATGCGGCGACCGAGTTGCTCTTGCCCGGCGTCAATACGGG
ATAATACCGCGCCACATAGCAGAACTTTAAAAGTGCTCATCATTGGAAAACGTTCTTCGGGGCGAAAACT
CTCAAGGATCTTACCGCTGTTGAGATCCAGTTCGATGTAACCCACTCGTGCACCCAACTGATCTTCAGCA
TCTTTTACTTTCACCAGCGTTTCTGGGTGAGCAAAAACAGGAAGGCAAAATGCCGCAAAAAAGGGAATAA
GGGCGACACGGAAATGTTGAATACTCATACTCTTCCTTTTTCAATATTATTGAAGCATTTATCAGGGTTA
TTGTCTCATGAGCGGATACATATTTGAATGTATTTAGAAAAATAAACAAATAGGGGTTCCGCGCACATTT
CCCCGAAAAGTGCCACCTG
[124 nt withheld, positions 5760-5883]
C
[91 nt withheld, positions 5885-5975]
A
[49 nt withheld, positions 5977-6025]
CCTTTGACGTTGGAGTCCACGTTCTTT
[37 nt withheld, positions 6053-6089]
ACCCTATCTCGGTCTATTCTTTTGATTTATAAGGGATTTTGCCGATTTCGGCCTATTGGTTAAAAAATGA
GCTGATTTAACAAAAATTTAACGCGAATTTTAACAAAATATTAACGCTTACAATTTGCCATTCGCCATTC
AGGCTGCGCAACTGTTGGGAAGGGCGATCGGTGCGGGCCTCTTCGC
Features (pLannotate 1.2.2; 13 found; start..end, strand, type, name):
     71..119     +  polyA_signal   poly(A) signal: synthetic polyadenylation signal
    133..224     +  misc_feature   pause site: RNA polymerase II transcriptional pause signal from the human α2 globin gene
   1042..1182    +  CDS            OR1F12 (fragment): OR1FC_HUMAN - Also known as OR1F12P. Protein inferred from homology: Swiss-Prot protein existence level 3. Odorant receptor. From Homo sapiens (Human).
   1194..1379    -  CDS            C9orf85 (fragment): CI085_HUMAN - Experimental evidence at protein level: Swiss-Prot protein existence level 1. From Homo sapiens (Human).
   1776..3428    +  CDS            luciferase: firefly luciferase; luc+; enhanced luc+ version of the luciferase gene
   3469..3590    -  polyA_signal   SV40 poly(A) signal: SV40 polyadenylation signal
   3613..3681    -  CDS            large T antigen (fragment): large T antigen from SV40 (simian virus 40)
   3697..3829    +  CDS            TcR (fragment): tetracycline efflux protein; tet; confers resistance to tetracycline
   4009..4597    -  rep_origin     ori: high-copy-number ColE1/pMB1/pBR322/pUC origin of replication
   4768..5628    -  CDS            AmpR: β-lactamase; bla; confers resistance to ampicillin, carbenicillin, and related antibiotics
   5629..5733    -  promoter       AmpR promoter: bla
   5760..6188    +  rep_origin     f1 ori (sequence partly withheld): f1 bacteriophage origin of replication; arrow indicates direction of (+) strand synthesis
   6220..12      -  CDS            lacZα (fragment) (across the origin): LacZα fragment of β-galactosidase; lacZ fragment
