[The description below was written by a language model from this plasmid's Addgene catalogue record and pLannotate feature annotations shown in this document.]
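Description:
pGL3-BASIC-ARHGAP29 PROMOTER is a firefly luciferase reporter plasmid built on the promoterless pGL3-Basic backbone for transfection into mammalian cells. It is propagated in E. coli as a high-copy plasmid through a ColE1/pUC-type origin and selected with ampicillin via the β-lactamase gene and its native bla promoter. An f1 bacteriophage origin is also present, allowing single-stranded DNA production. The sequenced record is 6,275 nt.

The insert is a roughly 1.5 kb fragment of the human ARHGAP29 (PARG1) promoter region, cloned between the KpnI and HindIII sites of the polylinker immediately upstream of the luc+ coding sequence. Because pGL3-Basic has no eukaryotic promoter or enhancer of its own, luciferase output depends on the transcriptional activity of the inserted fragment. The luciferase transcript is terminated by the SV40 late polyadenylation signal. Upstream of the insert, a synthetic poly(A) signal and an RNA polymerase II transcriptional pause site from the human α2 globin gene suppress spurious read-through from the backbone and so lower background signal. The short OR1F12 and C9orf85 "fragments" that the automated annotation places inside the insert region are most likely incidental similarity hits within the human genomic promoter sequence, not intended coding elements. The small TcR, large T antigen and lacZα fragments are likewise backbone remnants.

The construct is intended for promoter activity assays measuring ARHGAP29 transcriptional regulation. The associated publication concerns YAP control of actin dynamics through ARHGAP29, which suggests use in testing the promoter's responsiveness to YAP.
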