Addgene plasmid #104155: pGL3-BASIC-ARHGAP29 PROMOTER
Purpose: luciferase reporter with ARHGAP29 promoter
Depositing lab: Marius Sudol. Depositing organization: National University of Singapore. Publication: YAP Regulates Actin Dynamics through ARHGAP29 and Promotes Metastasis. Qiao Y, Chen J, Lim YB, Finch-Edmondson ML, Seshachalam VP, Qin L, Jiang T, Low BC, Singh H, Lim CT, Sudol M. Cell Rep. 2017 May 23;19(8):1495-1502. doi: 10.1016/j.celrep.2017.04.075. PubMed 28538170.
Backbone
  Vector backbone: pGL3 basic
  Vector type: Mammalian Expression, Luciferase
Growth in bacteria
  Bacterial resistance: Ampicillin, 100 μg/mL
  Growth temperature: 37°C
  Growth strain: DH5alpha
  Copy number: High Copy
Gene/Insert
  Gene/Insert name: ARHGAP29 promoter
  Species: H. sapiens (human)
  Insert size (bp): 1500
  Entrez Gene: ARHGAP29 (a.k.a. PARG1)
  Promoter: ARHGAP29
  Tag / fusion protein: luciferase (C terminal on backbone)
  Cloning method: Restriction Enzyme; 5′ cloning site KpnI (unknown if destroyed); 3′ cloning site HindIII (unknown if destroyed)
  Sequencing primers: 5′ RVprimer3
Terms and licenses: Academic/Nonprofit Terms; Industry Terms: Not Available to Industry
How to cite: pGL3-BASIC-ARHGAP29 PROMOTER was a gift from Marius Sudol (Addgene plasmid # 104155 ; http://n2t.net/addgene:104155 ; RRID:Addgene_104155)
