>Addgene plasmid #104155 | pGL3-BASIC-ARHGAP29 PROMOTER | depositor partial sequence | sequence record 197284 | promoter
GATTGAATCGTAGTTGCACTGTTCAGCCTCCCCTTGGCCTGGGGACTCCTTTGTCTCCTCTTATTAGTTT
GCTTCAGTTCAGGCATCATTGGCTTCCATGGTGAGAGTCCTTGGCGCATTTTTCTTTTTCAGCACGATTA
GAAGGAATTTTGGTTTTTGAGGTTTCCTATTTGTGGCAGGACCTTGTTACTATTATTTTGGGGATTTGAG
GGGAAAATCTGTGTAAGTTGAGTCCAAAAAATCCAGTATGGTGCCAAAGTAACCAAGGAGCTGAGTTTTC
TTATTTATCTTTTCTAAGTAGCACCTGAGGAGCCAAATTTGTTGTATTTTCTTAGCATTGTTTTTCCTGT
AAGGGTTCAAAGATATGTCTATGTAAGATGTCCCTCTTCTCTTTCTTTGTCAATGAGTTTTTCTCTTGCC
CCGCTACCCTACTTTTGGTTCTGTCATGCTCACTTACTTTTCTGTTTGTTAAGTGGGTAGTCTCTCCTTT
TATTTTTCTTCCTTATTTTCTCTTTTTGCCTTCACTTATTTCTGCCTTCCTTGGTTTTCTTCCCTTTTCC
TGTGTCTGCACCTCATTTTCTTTCCAGTTTTCCTCAGCACATTCTCCTGTGTCTTTTTCTGTTTCTCCCG
TGTGTGGTCATTTTTCTCGCAGACCCCAGCGCTACCCACAGTCTCCCTCCCTGTGTTTTTTCCTCTGTTT
CTCTATGAGTTCTTTCTGAATGTTCCAGCACTGAGGTAAGTGCCATCGCTTGTTCCAGCGAGTGGTGTGA
TATAGGGACTATGTGCTTTCTAGCCCTGCTTGCTATAATTATTCCATCTTTCTCAGACTTTTTTTTTTCT
TCTCATTATGAAGTGAGTTTGAAAGTGCAGCTAAGAAAGAAAGGACCGGGCACAGTGGCTCATGCTTGTA
ATCCCAGTACTTTGGGAGGCTGAGGCGGGTGGATCACCTGAGGTCGGGAGGTCGGGAATTCGAGACCAGC
TTGGCCAACATAGCGAAACCCTGCCTCTACTAAAAATACTAAAATTAGCTTGGCGTGGTAATGGGTGCCT
ATAATCGCAGCTACTCAGGTGGCTGAGGTGGGAGAATCAATTGAGCCCGGGAGGCGGAGGTTGCAGTGAG
CCGAGATCACGCCATTAGACTCGTCTGGGCGACAGAGCGAGACTCCGTCTCCAAAAAAAAAAAAAAAAAA
AAAAAAAATACAGATAGGCCTAAGTGGAAACTATTACCCTCCATAGAGGGCAGAGGGGCAGAGTAGATGG
CTGGTTTTGAGGTAGTTCATTCTTCATTCAGACGTGTGGCGCCCTTCCCCAGGCCCTAACCCCTGGAAGA
GGGAGGAAAAAGGCGATCCACAGAAGTGTCTCATAAGAAATGTAGCTGCTCATCTGGCCATTAGCCGCAT
CTAGTCCTCAGGTGACTTTTCTCTGAGTCGCTCTGCCTGTCCCCTGCAAGCCAAAAGGGCAGCCGACGCA
GCCCGTGATGCTGGGACAGCGTCCGGCCGC
